>Addgene plasmid #148474 | pSUPERpuro-BglII-HsHelz_AC | depositor full sequence | sequence record 290922 | Full Sequence
CTAAATTGTAAGCGTTAATATTTTGTTAAAATTCGCGTTAAATTTTTGTTAAATCAGCTCATTTTTTAAC
CAATAGGCCGAAATCGGCAAAATCCCTTATAAATCAAAAGAATAGACCGAGATAGGGT
[37 nt withheld, positions 129-165]
AAAGAACGTGGACTCCAACGTCAAAGG
[49 nt withheld, positions 193-241]
T
[91 nt withheld, positions 243-333]
G
[124 nt withheld, positions 335-458]
CCCATTCGCCATTCAGGCTGCGCAACTGTTGGGAAGGGCGATCGGTGCGGGCCTCTTCGCTATTACGCCA
GCTGGCGAAAGGGGGATGTGCTGCAAGGCGATTAAGTTGGGTAACGCCAGGGTTTTCCCAGTCACGACGT
TGTAAAACGACGGCCAGTGAGCGCGCGTAATACGACTCACTATAGGGCGAATTGGAGCTCCACCGCGGTG
GCGGCCGCTCTAGACTAGTGGATCCCCCGGGCTGCAGGAATTCGAACGCTGACGTCATCAACCCGCTCCA
AGGAATCGCGGGCCCAGTGTCACTAGGCGGGAACACCCAGCGCGCGTGCGCCCTGGCAGGAAGATGGCTG
TGAGGGACAGGGGAGTGGCGCCCTGCAATATTTGCATGTCGCTATGTGTTCTGGGAAATCACCATAAACG
TGAAATGTCTTTGGATTTGGGAATCTTATAAGTTCTGTATGAGACCACAGATCCCCCGCAGTTGATCCTC
GAATTATTCAAGAGATAATTCGAGGATCAACTGCTTTTTAAGCTTATCGATACCGTCGACCTCGAGTGTG
TCAGTTAGGGTGTGGAAAGTCCCCAGGCTCCCCAGCAGGCAGAAGTATGCAAAGCATGCATCTCAATTAG
TCAGCAACCAGGTGTGGAAAGTCCCCAGGCTCCCCAGCAGGCAGAAGTATGCAAAGCATGCATCTCAATT
AGTCAGCAACCATAGTCCCGCCCCTAACTCCGCCCATCCCGCCCCTAACTCCGCCCAGTTCCGCCCATTC
TCCGCCCCATGGCTGACTAATTTTTTTTATTTATGCAGAGGCCGAGGCCGCCTCGGCCTCTGAGCTATTC
CAGAAGTAGTGAGGAGGCTTTTTTGGAGGCCTAGGCTTTTGCAAAAAGCTAGCTTGCATGCCTGCAGGTC
GGCCGCCACGACCGGTGCCGCCACCATCCCCTGACCCACGCCCCTGACCCCTCACAAGGAGACGACCTTC
CATGACCGAGTACAAGCCCACGGTGCGCCTCGCCACCCGCGACGACGTCCCCCGGGCCGTACGCACCCTC
GCCGCCGCGTTCGCCGACTACCCCGCCACGCGCCACACCGTCGACCCGGACCGCCACATCGAGCGGGTCA
CCGAGCTGCAAGAACTCTTCCTCACGCGCGTCGGGCTCGACATCGGCAAGGTGTGGGTCGCGGACGACGG
CGCCGCGGTGGCGGTCTGGACCACGCCGGAGAGCGTCGAAGCGGGGGCGGTGTTCGCCGAGATCGGCCCG
CGCATGGCCGAGTTGAGCGGTTCCCGGCTGGCCGCGCAGCAACAGATGGAAGGCCTCCTGGCGCCGCACC
GGCCCAAGGAGCCCGCGTGGTTCCTGGCCACCGTCGGCGTCTCGCCCGACCACCAGGGCAAGGGTCTGGG
CAGCGCCGTCGTGCTCCCCGGAGTGGAGGCGGCCGAGCGCGCCGGGGTGCCCGCCTTCCTGGAGACCTCC
GCGCCCCGCAACCTCCCCTTCTACGAGCGGCTCGGCTTCACCGTCACCGCCGACGTCGAGGTGCCCGAAG
GACCGCGCACCTGGTGCATGACCCGCAAGCCCGGTGCCTGACGCCCGCCCCACGACCCGCAGCGCCCGAC
CGAAAGGAGCGCACGACCCCATGGCTCCGACCGAAGCCACCCGGGGCGGCCCCGCCGACCCCGCACCCGC
CCCCGAGGCCCACCGACTCTAGAGGATCATAATCAGCCATACCACATTTGTAGAGGTTTTACTTGCTTTA
AAAAACCTCCCACACCTCCCCCTGAACCTGAAACATAAAATGAATGCAATTGTTGTTGTTAACTTGTTTA
TTGCAGCTTATAATGGTTACAAATAAAGCAATAGCATCACAAATTTCACAAATAAAGCATTTTTTTCACT
GCCTCGAGGGGGGGCCCGGTACCCAGCTTTTGTTCCCTTTAGTGAGGGTTAATTGCGCGCTTGGCGTAAT
CATGGTCATAGCTGTTTCCTGTGTGAAATTGTTATCCGCTCACAATTCCACACAACATACGAGCCGGAAG
CATAAAGTGTAAAGCCTGGGGTGCCTAATGAGTGAGCTAACTCACATTAATTGCGTTGCGCTCACTGCCC
GCTTTCCAGTCGGGAAACCTGTCGTGCCAGCTGCATTAATGAATCGGCCAACGCGCGGGGAGAGGCGGTT
TGCGTATTGGGCGCTCTTCCGCTTCCTCGCTCACTGACTCGCTGCGCTCGGTCGTTCGGCTGCGGCGAGC
GGTATCAGCTCACTCAAAGGCGGTAATACGGTTATCCACAGAATCAGGGGATAACGCAGGAAAGAACATG
TGAGCAAAAGGCCAGCAAAAGGCCAGGAACCGTAAAAAGGCCGCGTTGCTGGCGTTTTTCCATAGGCTCC
GCCCCCCTGACGAGCATCACAAAAATCGACGCTCAAGTCAGAGGTGGCGAAACCCGACAGGACTATAAAG
ATACCAGGCGTTTCCCCCTGGAAGCTCCCTCGTGCGCTCTCCTGTTCCGACCCTGCCGCTTACCGGATAC
CTGTCCGCCTTTCTCCCTTCGGGAAGCGTGGCGCTTTCTCATAGCTCACGCTGTAGGTATCTCAGTTCGG
TGTAGGTCGTTCGCTCCAAGCTGGGCTGTGTGCACGAACCCCCCGTTCAGCCCGACCGCTGCGCCTTATC
CGGTAACTATCGTCTTGAGTCCAACCCGGTAAGACACGACTTATCGCCACTGGCAGCAGCCACTGGTAAC
AGGATTAGCAGAGCGAGGTATGTAGGCGGTGCTACAGAGTTCTTGAAGTGGTGGCCTAACTACGGCTACA
CTAGAAGGACAGTATTTGGTATCTGCGCTCTGCTGAAGCCAGTTACCTTCGGAAAAAGAGTTGGTAGCTC
TTGATCCGGCAAACAAACCACCGCTGGTAGCGGTGGTTTTTTTGTTTGCAAGCAGCAGATTACGCGCAGA
AAAAAAGGATCTCAAGAAGATCCTTTGATCTTTTCTACGGGGTCTGACGCTCAGTGGAACGAAAACTCAC
GTTAAGGGATTTTGGTCATGAGATTATCAAAAAGGATCTTCACCTAGATCCTTTTAAATTAAAAATGAAG
TTTTAAATCAATCTAAAGTATATATGAGTAAACTTGGTCTGACAGTTACCAATGCTTAATCAGTGAGGCA
CCTATCTCAGCGATCTGTCTATTTCGTTCATCCATAGTTGCCTGACTCCCCGTCGTGTAGATAACTACGA
TACGGGAGGGCTTACCATCTGGCCCCAGTGCTGCAATGATACCGCGAGACCCACGCTCACCGGCTCCAGA
TTTATCAGCAATAAACCAGCCAGCCGGAAGGGCCGAGCGCAGAAGTGGTCCTGCAACTTTATCCGCCTCC
ATCCAGTCTATTAATTGTTGCCGGGAAGCTAGAGTAAGTAGTTCGCCAGTTAATAGTTTGCGCAACGTTG
TTGCCATTGCTACAGGCATCGTGGTGTCACGCTCGTCGTTTGGTATGGCTTCATTCAGCTCCGGTTCCCA
ACGATCAAGGCGAGTTACATGATCCCCCATGTTGTGCAAAAAAGCGGTTAGCTCCTTCGGTCCTCCGATC
GTTGTCAGAAGTAAGTTGGCCGCAGTGTTATCACTCATGGTTATGGCAGCACTGCATAATTCTCTTACTG
TCATGCCATCCGTAAGATGCTTTTCTGTGACTGGTGAGTACTCAACCAAGTCATTCTGAGAATAGTGTAT
GCGGCGACCGAGTTGCTCTTGCCCGGCGTCAATACGGGATAATACCGCGCCACATAGCAGAACTTTAAAA
GTGCTCATCATTGGAAAACGTTCTTCGGGGCGAAAACTCTCAAGGATCTTACCGCTGTTGAGATCCAGTT
CGATGTAACCCACTCGTGCACCCAACTGATCTTCAGCATCTTTTACTTTCACCAGCGTTTCTGGGTGAGC
AAAAACAGGAAGGCAAAATGCCGCAAAAAAGGGAATAAGGGCGACACGGAAATGTTGAATACTCATACTC
TTCCTTTTTCAATATTATTGAAGCATTTATCAGGGTTATTGTCTCATGAGCGGATACATATTTGAATGTA
TTTAGAAAAATAAACAAATAGGGGTTCCGCGCACATTTCCCCGAAAAGTGCCAC
Features (pLannotate 1.2.2; 21 found; start..end, strand, type, name):
     30..458     -  rep_origin     f1 ori (sequence partly withheld): f1 bacteriophage origin of replication; arrow indicates direction of (+) strand synthesis
    463..618     -  CDS            lacZα (fragment): LacZα fragment of β-galactosidase; lacZ fragment
    626..644     +  promoter       T7 promoter: promoter for bacteriophage T7 RNA polymerase
    653..713     +  misc_feature   MCS (fragment): pBluescript multiple cloning site
    712..926     +  promoter       H1 promoter: human H1 RNA promoter
    988..1014    +  misc_feature   MCS (fragment): pBluescript multiple cloning site
   1014..1343    +  promoter       SV40 promoter: SV40 enhancer and early promoter
   1349..1369    -  misc_feature   MCS (fragment): pUC18/19 multiple cloning site
   1440..2039    +  CDS            PuroR: puromycin N-acetyltransferase; pac from Streptomyces alboniger; confers resistance to puromycin
   2089..2154    +  CDS            dmpM (fragment): DMPM_STRAD - Protein inferred from homology: Swiss-Prot protein existence level 3. From Streptomyces alboniger.
   2163..2246    +  CDS            large T antigen (fragment): large T antigen from SV40 (simian virus 40)
   2269..2350    +  polyA_signal   SV40 poly(A) signal: SV40 polyadenylation signal
   2350..2371    +  misc_feature   MCS (fragment): pBluescript multiple cloning site
   2384..2402    -  promoter       T3 promoter: promoter for bacteriophage T3 RNA polymerase
   2447..2463    -  protein_bind   lac operator: The lac repressor binds to the lac operator to inhibit transcription in E. coli. This inhibition can be relieved by adding lactose or isopropyl-β-D-thiogalactopyranoside (IPTG). lac repressor encoded by lacI
   2471..2501    -  promoter       lac promoter: promoter for the E. coli lac operon
   2516..2537    -  protein_bind   CAP binding site: CAP binding activates transcription in the presence of cAMP. E. coli catabolite activator protein
   2550..2642    -  CDS            lacI (fragment): lac repressor; lacI; The lac repressor binds to the lac operator to inhibit transcription in E. coli. This inhibition can be relieved by adding lactose or isopropyl-β-D-thiogalactopyranoside (IPTG).
   2825..3413    -  rep_origin     ori: high-copy-number ColE1/pMB1/pBR322/pUC origin of replication
   3584..4444    -  CDS            AmpR: β-lactamase; bla; confers resistance to ampicillin, carbenicillin, and related antibiotics
   4445..4549    -  promoter       AmpR promoter: bla
