[The description below was written by a language model from this plasmid's Addgene catalogue record and pLannotate feature annotations shown in this document.]
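Description:
pSUPERpuro-BglII-HsHelz_AC is a 4,572-nt mammalian shRNA expression plasmid designed to knock down human HELZ, a putative RNA helicase. The catalogue lists the backbone as unknown, but the name and the annotated features point to a pSUPER-type vector built on a pBluescript-like scaffold. These features include fragments of the pBluescript multiple cloning site, flanking T7 and T3 promoters, a lacZα fragment with lac promoter/operator elements, and an f1 origin. In E. coli the plasmid replicates from a high-copy ColE1/pUC-type origin and is selected through the bla (AmpR) gene under its own promoter.

The functional payload is a human H1 RNA promoter, an RNA polymerase III promoter commonly used to transcribe short hairpin RNAs with defined ends. The feature table leaves a short unannotated gap between the H1 promoter and the next MCS fragment. This gap is the likely location of the HELZ-targeting hairpin, although the hairpin itself is not annotated and the record does not state its target site. Downstream, a separate cassette places the puromycin N-acetyltransferase gene under the SV40 enhancer/early promoter, followed by an SV40 polyadenylation signal. This allows transfected mammalian cells to be enriched or selected with puromycin. The small dmpM and large T antigen fragments flanking this cassette appear to be carry-over from the source DNA rather than functional elements.

The plasmid is intended for depleting endogenous HELZ in human cells. It comes from work on the interaction of HELZ with the CCR4-NOT deadenylase complex and its role in mRNA decay. The depositor notes that the supplied sequence may be theoretical or only partly verified by sequencing.
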