Addgene plasmid #148474: pSUPERpuro-BglII-HsHelz_AC
Purpose: Mammalian Expression of HsHelz-shRNA
Depositing lab: Elisa Izaurralde. Depositing organization: Max Planck Institute for Developmental Biology. Publication: HELZ directly interacts with CCR4-NOT and causes decay of bound mRNAs. Hanet A, Rasch F, Weber R, Ruscica V, Fauser M, Raisch T, Kuzuoglu-Ozturk D, Chang CT, Bhandari D, Igreja C, Wohlbold L. Life Sci Alliance. 2019 Sep 30;2(5). pii: 2/5/e201900405. doi: 10.26508/lsa.201900405. Print 2019 Oct. PubMed 31570513.
Backbone
  Vector backbone: Unknown
  Vector type: Mammalian Expression
Growth in bacteria
  Bacterial resistance: Ampicillin, 100 μg/mL
  Growth temperature: 37°C
  Growth strain: DH5alpha
  Copy number: High Copy
Gene/Insert
  Gene/Insert name: HsHelz-shRNA
  Species: H. sapiens (human)
  Entrez Gene: HELZ (a.k.a. DHRC, DRHC, HUMORF5)
  Cloning method: Unknown
Terms and licenses: Academic/Nonprofit Terms; Industry Terms: Not Available to Industry
Depositor comments: Plasmids from this collection were made available to the research community and donated after the lab closed. Please note that the sequence provided by the depositing laboratory may be theoretical/predicted or based on Sanger sequencing results. There may be discrepancies between sequencing results obtained by Addgene and the depositor sequence. If an Addgene verified sequence is not available, please contact before placing your order to request that our lab fully sequence the plasmid.
How to cite: pSUPERpuro-BglII-HsHelz_AC was a gift from Elisa Izaurralde (Addgene plasmid # 148474 ; http://n2t.net/addgene:148474 ; RRID:Addgene_148474)
